>Addgene plasmid #39108 | CUL4B | depositor partial sequence | sequence record 49165 | CUL4B sequence 1373 bps
ATGCACCATCATCATCATCATTCTTCTGGTGTGGATAACAAGTTCAACAAGGAGCGTCGAAGAGCTCGCC
GTGAAATTCGCCATCTGCCGAACCTGAACCGCGAACAGCGTCGCGCATTTATTCGCAGCCTGCGCGATGA
TCCGAGCCAGAGCGCGAACCTGCTGGCGGAAGCGAAGAAGCTGAACGATGCGCAGCCGAAGGGTACCGAG
AACCTGTACTTCCAATCCATGCCGAAGCTGCCTGAGAATTATACCGATGAAACCTGGCAGAAACTGAAGG
AAGCCGTGGAAGCAATCCAGAACAGTACCTCGATTAAATACAATCTGGAAGAGCTGTATCAGGCCGTCGA
GAACCTGTGCTCCTACAAAATCTCTGCTAATCTGTATAAGCAGCTGCGTCAGATTTGTGAGGACCACATC
AAGGCGCAGATTCATCAGTTCCGCGAAGACAGCCTGGATTCCGTGCTGTTTCTGAAGAAAATCGATCGTT
GCTGGCAGAACCACTGTCGTCAGATGATCATGATTCGCTCAATTTTCCTGTTTCTGGACCGCACCTACGT
CCTGCAGAACAGCATGCTGCCGAGTATCTGGGATATGGGTCTGGAACTGTTCCGTGCCCATATCATTTCT
GACCAGAAAGTTCAGAACAAGACCATCGATGGTATTCTGCTGCTGATCGAGCGTGAACGCAATGGCGAGG
CTATTGACCGTTCCCTGCTGCGCTCTCTGCTGTCAATGCTGAGTGACCTGCAGATTTACCAGGATTCTTT
CGAACAGCGTTTTCTGGAAGAGACCAACCGCCTGTATGCCGCTGAGGGCCAGAAACTGATGCAGGAGCGC
GAAGTTCCTGAATACCTGCACCATGTGAATAAGCGTCTGGAAGAGGAAGCCGACCGCCTGATCACCTACC
TGGATCAGACCACCCAGAAAAGCCTGATTGCGACCGTGGAGAAGCAGCTGCTGGGTGAACACCTGACCGC
AATCCTGCAGAAAGGCCTGAACAATCTGCTGGACGAGAACCGTATTCAGGATCTGTCGCTGCTGTATCAG
CTGTTCAGCCGTGTCCGCGGTGGCGTGCAGGTCCTGCTGCAGCAGTGGATCGAATACATTAAGGCGTTTG
GCAGCACCATCGTTATTAACCCGGAGAAAGACAAGACCATGCGCCAGGAACTGGACGATTTCAAAGACAA
GGTGGATCATATCATTGATATCTGCTTCCTGAAGAACGAAAAGTTCATCAACGCCATGAAGGAAGCCTTC
GAAACCTTTATCAACAAACGTCCCAATTGACAGTAAAGGTGGATACGGATCCGAATTCGAGCTCCGTCGA
CAAGCTTGCGGCCGCACTCGAGCACCACCACCACCACCACTGA
