>Addgene plasmid #39108 | CUL4B | addgene partial sequence | sequence record 51902 | T7_term
TAGCAGCCGGATCTCAGTGGTGGTGGTGGTGGTGCTCGAGTGCGGCCGCAAGCTTGTCGACGGAGCTCGA
ATTCGGATCCGTATCCACCTTTACTGTCAATTGGGACGTTTGTTGATAAAGGTTTCGAAGGCTTCCTTCA
TGGCGTTGATGAACTTTTCGTTCTTCAGGAAGCAGATATCAATGATATGATCCACCTTGTCTTTGAAATC
GTCCAGTTCCTGGCGCATGGTCTTGTCTTTCTCCGGGTTAATAACGATGGTGCTGCCAAACGCCTTAATG
TATTCGATCCACTGCTGCAGCAGGACCTGCACGCCACCGCGGACACGGCTGAACAGCTGATACAGCAGCG
ACAGATCCTGAATACGGTTCTCGTCCAGCAGATTGTTCAGGCCTTTCTGCAGGATTGCGGTCAGGTGTTC
ACCCAGCAGCTGCTTCTCCACGGTCGCAATCAGGCTTTTCTGGGTGGTCTGATCCAGGTAGGTGATCAGG
CGGTCGGCTTCCTCTTCCAGACGCTTATTCACATGGTGCAGGTATTCAGGAACTTCGCGCTCCTGCATCA
GTTTCTGGCCCTCAGCGGCATACAGGCGGTTGGTCTCTTCCAGAAAACGCTGTTCGAAAGAATCCTGGTA
AATCTGCAGGTCACTCAGCATTGACAGCAGAGAGCGCAGCAGGGAACGGTCAATAGCCTCGCCATTGCGT
TCACGCTCGATCAGCAGCAGAATACCATCGATGGTCTTGTTCTGAACTTTCTGGTCAGAAATGATATGGG
CACGGAACAGTTCCAGACCCATATCCCAGATACTCGGCAGCATGCTGTTCTGCAGGACGTAGGTGCGGTC
CAGAAACAGGAAAATTGAGCGAATCATGATCATCTGACGACAGTGGTTCTGCCAGCAACGATCGATTTTC
TTCAGAAA
