>Addgene plasmid #39108 | CUL4B | addgene partial sequence | sequence record 51903 | T7 5'-TAATACGACTCACTATAGGG-3'
ATTTTGTTTACTTTAAGAAGGAGATATACATATGCACCATCATCATCATCATTCTTCTGGTGTGGATAAC
AAGTTCAACAAGGAGCGTCGAAGAGCTCGCCGTGAAATTCGCCATCTGCCGAACCTGAACCGCGAACAGC
GTCGCGCATTTATTCGCAGCCTGCGCGATGATCCGAGCCAGAGCGCGAACCTGCTGGCGGAAGCGAAGAA
GCTGAACGATGCGCAGCCGAAGGGTACCGAGAACCTGTACTTCCAATCCATGCCGAAGCTGCCTGAGAAT
TATACCGATGAAACCTGGCAGAAACTGAAGGAAGCCGTGGAAGCAATCCAGAACAGTACCTCGATTAAAT
ACAATCTGGAAGAGCTGTATCAGGCCGTCGAGAACCTGTGCTCCTACAAAATCTCTGCTAATCTGTATAA
GCAGCTGCGTCAGATTTGTGAGGACCACATCAAGGCGCAGATTCATCAGTTCCGCGAAGACAGCCTGGAT
TCCGTGCTGTTTCTGAAGAAAATCGATCGTTGCTGGCAGAACCACTGTCGTCAGATGATCATGATTCGCT
CAATTTTCCTGTTTCTGGACCGCACCTACGTCCTGCAGAACAGCATGCTGCCGAGTATCTGGGATATGGG
TCTGGAACTGTTCCGTGCCCATATCATTTCTGACCAGAAAGTTCAGAACAAGACCATCGATGGTATTCTG
CTGCTGATCGAGCGTGAACGCAATGGCGAGGCTATTGACCGTTCCCTGCTGCGCTCTCTGCTGTCAATGC
TGAGTGACCTGCAGATTTACCAGGATTCTTTCGAACAGCGTTTTCTGGAAGAGACCAACCGCCTGTATGC
CGCTGAGGGCCAGAAACTGATGCAGGAGCGCGAAGTTCCTGAATACCTGCACCATGTGAATAAGCGTCTG
GG
