[The description below was written by a language model from this plasmid's Addgene catalogue record.]
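Description:
CUL4B is a bacterial expression plasmid built on the pNIC-Zb backbone from the SGC, made to produce a recombinant fragment of human cullin 4B (isoform 1) for structure determination. It is maintained in E. coli under kanamycin selection and is recorded as low copy. The origin of replication is not stated, and no feature table accompanies the entry, so the regulatory elements cannot be confirmed directly. The listed sequencing primers, T7 and T7-term, suggest that the insert lies between a T7 promoter and a T7 terminator. That arrangement would require a host supplying T7 RNA polymerase for expression, but the promoter itself is not explicitly named.

The insert is about 1.4 kb and was introduced by ligation independent cloning. The record cautions that it may not be the full open reading frame, as is usual for constructs trimmed to a crystallisable domain. Its boundaries are not given. An associated protein structure entry is listed as an alternative name, indicating that the construct was linked to a solved structure. The CUL4B fragment carries an N-terminal His6-Zb-TEV tag. The hexahistidine segment allows purification by immobilised metal affinity chromatography. Zb is a small fusion partner whose function the record does not describe, though such partners are generally included to aid expression or solubility. The TEV protease recognition site allows the whole tag to be cleaved off after purification, leaving near-native protein.

The plasmid is suited to producing purified CUL4B domain protein for crystallography and for related biochemical or biophysical studies of this cullin-RING ubiquitin ligase scaffold.
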