Addgene plasmid #39108: CUL4B
Purpose: Bacterial expression for structure determination; may not be full ORF
Depositing lab: Nicola Burgess-Brown. Depositing organization: University of Oxford.
Backbone
  Vector backbone: pNIC-Zb
  Backbone manufacturer: SGC
  Vector type: Bacterial Expression
Growth in bacteria
  Bacterial resistance: Kanamycin, 50 μg/mL
  Growth temperature: 37°C
  Growth strain: Mach1
  Copy number: Low Copy
Gene/Insert
  Gene/Insert name: CUL4B (alt names: cullin 4B isoform 1; PDB:4A64)
  Species: H. sapiens (human)
  Insert size (bp): 1373
  GenBank ID: cullin 4B isoform 1
  Entrez Gene: CUL4B (a.k.a. CUL-4B, MRXHF2, MRXS15, MRXSC, SFM2)
  Tag / fusion protein: His6-Zb-TEV (N terminal on insert)
  Cloning method: Ligation Independent Cloning
  Sequencing primers: 5′ T7; 3′ T7-term
Terms and licenses: Academic/Nonprofit Terms; Industry Terms: Not Available to Industry
How to cite: CUL4B was a gift from Nicola Burgess-Brown (Addgene plasmid # 39108 ; http://n2t.net/addgene:39108 ; RRID:Addgene_39108)
